>Addgene plasmid #56219 | mIFP-Endo-14 | addgene full sequence | sequence record 218684 | Addgene NGS Result
TTCTTTCCTGCGTTATCCCCTGATTCTGTGGATAACCGTATTACCGCCATGCATTAGTTATTAATAGTAA
TCAATTACGGGGTCATTAGTTCATAGCCCATATATGGAGTTCCGCGTTACATAACTTACGGTAAATGGCC
CGCCTGGCTGACCGCCCAACGACCCCCGCCCATTGACGTCAATAATGACGTATGTTCCCATAGTAACGCC
AATAGGGACTTTCCATTGACGTCAATGGGTGGAGTATTTACGGTAAACTGCCCACTTGGCAGTACATCAA
GTGTATCATATGCCAAGTACGCCCCCTATTGACGTCAATGACGGTAAATGGCCCGCCTGGCATTATGCCC
AGTACATGACCTTATGGGACTTTCCTACTTGGCAGTACATCTACGTATTAGTCATCGCTATTACCATGGT
GATGCGGTTTTGGCAGTACATCAATGGGCGTGGATAGCGGTTTGACTCACGGGGATTTCCAAGTCTCCAC
CCCATTGACGTCAATGGGAGTTTGTTTTGGCACCAAAATCAACGGGACTTTCCAAAATGTCGTAACAACT
CCGCCCCATTGACGCAAATGGGCGGTAGGCGTGTACGGTGGGAGGTCTATATAAGCAGAGCTGGTTTAGT
GAACCGTCAGATCCGCTAGCGCTACCGGTCGCCACCATGTCGGTACCGCTGACTACCTCAGCATTCGGCC
ACGCGTTTCTGGCTAACTGTGAACGCGAGCAGATCCACCTGGCGGGCTCCATTCAGCCGCACGGTATCCT
GCTGGCTGTGAAAGAGCCGGACAACGTGGTGATCCAGGCTTCTATTAACGCTGCGGAGTTCCTGAACACC
AACTCTGTTGTTGGCCGTCCGCTGCGTGACCTGGGCGGCGATCTGCCTTTGCAGATCCTGCCGCACCTGA
ACGGCCCGCTGCACCTGGCTCCGATGACCCTGCGTTGTACCGTGGGTTCTCCGCCGCGTCGTGTGGACTG
TACCATTCATCGTCCGTCTAACGGCGGCCTGATCGTAGAACTGGAACCAGCAACCAAGACCACTAACATT
GCGCCGGCTCTGGACGGTGCGTTTCATCGTATCACTTCTTCATCCTCCCTGATGGGCCTGTGTGACGAAA
CCGCGACTATTATCCGTGAGATTACTGGCTACGACCGTGTGATGGTAGTACGTTTCGATGAAGAGGGTAA
TGGCGAAATTCTGTCCGAACGTCGTCGTGCGGACCTGGAAGCGTTCCTGGGTAACCGCTACCCGGCGTCT
ACTATTCCGCAGATCGCTCGTCGCCTGTACGAACATAACCGTGTTCGCCTGCTGGTAGATGTGAACTATA
CTCCGGTTCCGCTACAGCCGCGCATCAGCCCGCTGAACGGTCGTGATCTGGATATGTCCCTGTCTTGCCT
GCGCTCTATGTCCCCGATCCACCAGAAATACATGCAGGACATGGGCGTTGGCGCGACCCTGGTTTGCTCT
CTGATGGTGTCTGGTCGTCTGTGGGGTCTGATCGCTTGCCACCACTACGAACCGCGCTTCGTTCCGTTCC
ACATTCGCGCTGCTGGCGAAGCGCTGGCGGAAACTTGTGCGATCCGCATCGCGACGCTGGAGAGCTTTGC
ACAGTCTCAGTCCAAATCCGGATCAGATCTCGAGCTCAAGCTTGATATCGAATTCCCCATGGAGCAGAAG
CTGATCTCCGAGGAGGACCTGAACCGGAAGAAACTGGTGGTTGTTGGTGATGGAGCCTGTGGAAAGACAT
GCTTGCTCATAGTCTTCAGCAAGGACGAGTTCCCAGAGGTGTATGTGCCCACAGTGTTTGAGAACTATGT
GGCAGATATCGAGGTGGATGGAAAGCAGGTAGAGTTGGCTTTGTGGGACACAGCTGGCCAGGAGGACTAC
GACCGCCTGCGGCCGCTCTCCTACCCGGACACCGACGTCATTCTCATGTGCTTCTCGGTGGACAGCCCGG
ACTCGCTGGAGAACATCCCCGAGAAGTGGGTCCCCGAGGTGAAGCACTTCTGTCCCAATGTGCCCATCAT
CCTGGTGGCCAACAAAAAAGACCTGCGCAGCGACGAGCATGTCCGCACAGAGCTGGCCCGCATGAAGCAG
GAACCCGTTCGCACGGATGACGGCCGCGCCATGGCCGTGCGCATCCAAGCCTACGACTACCTCGAGTGCT
CTGCCAAGACCAAGGAAGGCGTGCGCGAGGTCTTCGAGACGGCCACGCGCGCCGCGCTGCAGAAGCGCTA
CGGCTCCCAGAACGGCTGCATCAACTGCTGCAAGGTGCTATGAGGGCCGCGCCCGTCGCGCCTGCCCCTG
CCGGGGATCCACCGGATCTAGATAACTGATCATAATCAGCCATACCACATTTGTAGAGGTTTTACTTGCT
TTAAAAAACCTCCCACACCTCCCCCTGAACCTGAAACATAAAATGAATGCAATTGTTGTTGTTAACTTGT
TTATTGCAGCTTATAATGGTTACAAATAAAGCAATAGCATCACAAATTTCACAAATAAAGCATTTTTTTC
ACTGCATTCTAGTTGTGGTTTGTCCAAACTCATCAATGTATCTTAACGCGTAAATTGTAAGCGTTAATAT
TTTGTTAAAATTCGCGTTAAATTTTTGTTAAATCAGCTCATTTTTTAACCAATAGGCCGAAATCGGCAAA
ATCCCTTATAAATCAAAAGAATAGACCGAGATAGGGT
[37 nt withheld, positions 2698-2734]
AAAGAACGTGGACTCCAACGTCAAAGG
[49 nt withheld, positions 2762-2810]
T
[91 nt withheld, positions 2812-2902]
G
[124 nt withheld, positions 2904-3027]
CAGGTGGCACTTTTCGGGGAAATGTGCGCGGAACCCCTATTTGTTTATTTTTCTAAATACATTCAAATAT
GTATCCGCTCATGAGACAATAACCCTGATAAATGCTTCAATAATATTGAAAAAGGAAGAGTCCTGAGGCG
GAAAGAACCAGCTGTGGAATGTGTGTCAGTTAGGGTGTGGAAAGTCCCCAGGCTCCCCAGCAGGCAGAAG
TATGCAAAGCATGCATCTCAATTAGTCAGCAACCAGGTGTGGAAAGTCCCCAGGCTCCCCAGCAGGCAGA
AGTATGCAAAGCATGCATCTCAATTAGTCAGCAACCATAGTCCCGCCCCTAACTCCGCCCATCCCGCCCC
TAACTCCGCCCAGTTCCGCCCATTCTCCGCCCCATGGCTGACTAATTTTTTTTATTTATGCAGAGGCCGA
GGCCGCCTCGGCCTCTGAGCTATTCCAGAAGTAGTGAGGAGGCTTTTTTGGAGGCCTAGGCTTTTGCAAA
GATCGATCAAGAGACAGGATGAGGATCGTTTCGCATGATTGAACAAGATGGATTGCACGCAGGTTCTCCG
GCCGCTTGGGTGGAGAGGCTATTCGGCTATGACTGGGCACAACAGACAATCGGCTGCTCTGATGCCGCCG
TGTTCCGGCTGTCAGCGCAGGGGCGCCCGGTTCTTTTTGTCAAGACCGACCTGTCCGGTGCCCTGAATGA
ACTGCAAGACGAGGCAGCGCGGCTATCGTGGCTGGCCACGACGGGCGTTCCTTGCGCAGCTGTGCTCGAC
GTTGTCACTGAAGCGGGAAGGGACTGGCTGCTATTGGGCGAAGTGCCGGGGCAGGATCTCCTGTCATCTC
ACCTTGCTCCTGCCGAGAAAGTATCCATCATGGCTGATGCAATGCGGCGGCTGCATACGCTTGATCCGGC
TACCTGCCCATTCGACCACCAAGCGAAACATCGCATCGAGCGAGCACGTACTCGGATGGAAGCCGGTCTT
GTCGATCAGGATGATCTGGACGAAGAGCATCAGGGGCTCGCGCCAGCCGAACTGTTCGCCAGGCTCAAGG
CGAGCATGCCCGACGGCGAGGATCTCGTCGTGACCCATGGCGATGCCTGCTTGCCGAATATCATGGTGGA
AAATGGCCGCTTTTCTGGATTCATCGACTGTGGCCGGCTGGGTGTGGCGGACCGCTATCAGGACATAGCG
TTGGCTACCCGTGATATTGCTGAAGAGCTTGGCGGCGAATGGGCTGACCGCTTCCTCGTGCTTTACGGTA
TCGCCGCTCCCGATTCGCAGCGCATCGCCTTCTATCGCCTTCTTGACGAGTTCTTCTGAGCGGGACTCTG
GGGTTCGAAATGACCGACCAAGCGACGCCCAACCTGCCATCACGAGATTTCGATTCCACCGCCGCCTTCT
ATGAAAGGTTGGGCTTCGGAATCGTTTTCCGGGACGCCGGCTGGATGATCCTCCAGCGCGGGGATCTCAT
GCTGGAGTTCTTCGCCCACCCTAGGGGGAGGCTAACTGAAACACGGAAGGAGACAATACCGGAAGGAACC
CGCGCTATGACGGCAATAAAAAGACAGAATAAAACGCACGGTGTTGGGTCGTTTGTTCATAAACGCGGGG
TTCGGTCCCAGGGCTGGCACTCTGTCGATACCCCACCGAGACCCCATTGGGGCCAATACGCCCGCGTTTC
TTCCTTTTCCCCACCCCACCCCCCAAGTTCGGGTGAAGGCCCAGGGCTCGCAGCCAACGTCGGGGCGGCA
GGCCCTGCCATAGCCTCAGGTTACTCATATATACTTTAGATTGATTTAAAACTTCATTTTTAATTTAAAA
GGATCTAGGTGAAGATCCTTTTTGATAATCTCATGACCAAAATCCCTTAACGTGAGTTTTCGTTCCACTG
AGCGTCAGACCCCGTAGAAAAGATCAAAGGATCTTCTTGAGATCCTTTTTTTCTGCGCGTAATCTGCTGC
TTGCAAACAAAAAAACCACCGCTACCAGCGGTGGTTTGTTTGCCGGATCAAGAGCTACCAACTCTTTTTC
CGAAGGTAACTGGCTTCAGCAGAGCGCAGATACCAAATACTGTTCTTCTAGTGTAGCCGTAGTTAGGCCA
CCACTTCAAGAACTCTGTAGCACCGCCTACATACCTCGCTCTGCTAATCCTGTTACCAGTGGCTGCTGCC
AGTGGCGATAAGTCGTGTCTTACCGGGTTGGACTCAAGACGATAGTTACCGGATAAGGCGCAGCGGTCGG
GCTGAACGGGGGGTTCGTGCACACAGCCCAGCTTGGAGCGAACGACCTACACCGAACTGAGATACCTACA
GCGTGAGCTATGAGAAAGCGCCACGCTTCCCGAAGGGAGAAAGGCGGACAGGTATCCGGTAAGCGGCAGG
GTCGGAACAGGAGAGCGCACGAGGGAGCTTCCAGGGGGAAACGCCTGGTATCTTTATAGTCCTGTCGGGT
TTCGCCACCTCTGACTTGAGCGTCGATTTTTGTGATGCTCGTCAGGGGGGCGGAGCCTATGGAAAAACGC
CAGCAACGCGGCCTTTTTACGGTTCCTGGCCTTTTGCTGGCCTTTTGCTCACATG
Features (pLannotate 1.2.2; 16 found; start..end, strand, type, name):
      1..47      +  rep_origin     RSF ori (fragment): Plasmids containing the RSF 1030 origin of replication can be propagated in E. coli cells that contain additional plasmids with compatible origins.
    115..418     +  enhancer       CMV enhancer: human cytomegalovirus immediate early enhancer
    419..622     +  promoter       CMV promoter: human cytomegalovirus (CMV) immediate early promoter
    667..1626    +  CDS            mIFP: mIFP is a basic (constitutively fluorescent) near ir fluorescent protein published in 2015, derived from Bradyrhizobium sp.. It has very low acid sensitivity. It requires the cofactor biliverdin for fluorescence.
   1633..1653    +  misc_feature   MCS (fragment): multiple cloning site
   1705..2280    +  CDS            RHOB: RHOB_HUMAN - Also known as ARH6, ARHB. Experimental evidence at protein level: Swiss-Prot protein existence level 1. Mediates apoptosis in neoplastically transformed cells after DNA damage. Not essential for development but affects cell adhesion and growth factor signaling in transformed cells. Plays a negative role in tumorigenesis as deletion causes tumor formation. Involved in intracellular protein trafficking of a number of proteins. Targets PKN1 to endosomes and is involved in trafficking of the EGF receptor from late endosomes to lysosomes. Also required for stability and nuclear traffic
   2337..2421    +  CDS            large T antigen (fragment): large T antigen from SV40 (simian virus 40)
   2444..2565    +  polyA_signal   SV40 poly(A) signal: SV40 polyadenylation signal
   2599..3027    -  rep_origin     f1 ori (sequence partly withheld): f1 bacteriophage origin of replication; arrow indicates direction of (+) strand synthesis
   3054..3158    +  promoter       AmpR promoter: bla
   3160..3517    +  promoter       SV40 promoter: SV40 enhancer and early promoter
   3552..4346    +  CDS            NeoR/KanR: aminoglycoside phosphotransferase from Tn5; aph(3')-II (or nptII); confers resistance to neomycin, kanamycin, and G418 (Geneticin®)
   4367..4519    +  CDS            ble (fragment): BLE_KLEPN - Experimental evidence at protein level: Swiss-Prot protein existence level 1. Binding protein with a strong affinity to the bleomycin family of antibiotics. Binds to CL990; an antimitotic-antibiotic compound. From Klebsiella pneumoniae.
   4578..4625    +  polyA_signal   HSV TK poly(A) signal: herpes simplex virus thymidine kinase polyadenylation signal (Cole and Stacy, 1985)
   4716..4732    -  polyA_signal   bGH poly(A) signal (fragment): bovine growth hormone polyadenylation signal
   4954..5542    +  rep_origin     ori: high-copy-number ColE1/pMB1/pBR322/pUC origin of replication
