[The description below was written by a language model from this plasmid's Addgene catalogue record and pLannotate feature annotations shown in this document.]
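Description:
mIFP-Endo-14 is a mammalian expression plasmid that produces a near-infrared fluorescent marker for endosomes. It is built on an mIFP cloning backbone with the layout typical of C1-style fluorescent protein fusion vectors. The sequenced record is about 5.6 kb. In bacteria it replicates from a high-copy ColE1/pUC-type origin and is selected with kanamycin. An f1 origin is also present. A single NeoR/KanR (Tn5 aminoglycoside phosphotransferase) gene serves both hosts: the bacterial AmpR (bla) promoter drives it in E. coli, and the SV40 enhancer/early promoter drives it in mammalian cells, where it allows G418 selection of stable transfectants. This cassette ends with an HSV TK polyadenylation signal. Several short annotations (RSF ori, ble, bGH poly(A) and large T antigen fragments) appear to be partial matches to backbone sequence, not functional parts.

The expression cassette uses the human CMV immediate early enhancer and promoter to drive mIFP, followed by a short linker containing remnant multiple cloning site sequence, then human RHOB, and an SV40 polyadenylation signal. mIFP therefore sits at the N terminus of the fusion. RhoB is a small GTPase that associates with endosomes and takes part in intracellular trafficking, including movement of the EGF receptor from late endosomes to lysosomes, so it carries the fluorophore to endosomal membranes. mIFP is a monomeric bacteriophytochrome-derived protein from Bradyrhizobium that needs the cofactor biliverdin to fluoresce. The record lists excitation at 683 nm and emission at 704 nm. The plasmid is used to label endosomes in transfected mammalian cells, and its far-red signal suits multicolour imaging alongside visible-range fluorescent proteins.
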