Addgene plasmid #56219: mIFP-Endo-14
Purpose: Localization: Endosomes, Excitation: 683, Emission: 704
Depositing lab: Michael Davidson. Depositing organization: Florida State University, Tallahassee. Publication: A naturally monomeric infrared fluorescent protein for protein labeling in vivo. Yu D, Baird MA, Allen JR, Howe ES, Klassen MP, Reade A, Makhijani K, Song Y, Liu S, Murthy Z, Zhang SQ, Weiner OD, Kornberg TB, Jan YN, Davidson MW, Shu X. Nat Methods. 2015 Aug;12(8):763-765. doi: 10.1038/nmeth.3447. Epub 2015 Jun 22. PubMed 26098020.
Backbone
  Vector backbone: mIFP
  Backbone size w/o insert (bp): 4750
  Vector type: Mammalian Expression
  Selectable markers: Neomycin (select with G418)
Growth in bacteria
  Bacterial resistance: Kanamycin, 50 μg/mL
  Growth temperature: 37°C
  Growth strain: DH5alpha
  Copy number: High Copy
Gene/Insert
  Gene/Insert name: Endo (alt name: NM_004040.2)
  Species: H. sapiens (human)
  Entrez Gene: RHOB (a.k.a. ARH6, ARHB, MST081, MSTP081, RHOH6)
  Promoter: CMV
  Tag / fusion protein: mIFP (N terminal on insert)
  Cloning method: Unknown
  Sequencing primers: 5′ CMV-F; 3′ SV40pA-R
Terms and licenses: Academic/Nonprofit Terms; Industry Terms
Depositor comments: . Excitation = 683; Emission = 704
How to cite: mIFP-Endo-14 was a gift from Michael Davidson (Addgene plasmid # 56219 ; http://n2t.net/addgene:56219 ; RRID:Addgene_56219)
