>Addgene plasmid #56219 | mIFP-Endo-14 | depositor partial sequence | sequence record 87118 | insert sequence
GCCATCTAGTGACGTCAGATCCGCTAGCGCTACCGGTCGCCACCATGTCGGTACCGCTGACTACCTCAGC
ATTCGGCCACGCGTTTCTGGCTAACTGTGAACGCGAGCAGATCCACCTGGCGGGCTCCATTCAGCCGCAC
GGTATCCTGCTGGCTGTGAAAGAGCCGGACAACGTGGTGATCCAGGCTTCTATTAACGCTGCGGAGTTCC
TGAACACCAACTCTGTTGTTGGCCGTCCGCTGCGTGACCTGGGCGGCGATCTGCCTTTGCAGATCCTGCC
GCACCTGAACGGCCCGCTGCACCTGGCTCCGATGACCCTGCGTTGTACCGTGGGTTCTCCGCCGCGTCGT
GTGGACTGTACCATTCATCGTCCGTCTAACGGCGGCCTGATCGTAGAACTGGAACCAGCAACCAAGACCA
CTAACATTGCGCCGGCTCTGGACGGTGCGTTTCATCGTATCACTTCTTCATCCTCCCTGATGGGCCTGTG
TGACGAAACCGCGACTATTATCCGTGAGATTACTGGCTACGACCGTGTGATGGTAGTACGTTTCGATGAA
GAGGGTAATGGCGAAATTCTGTCCGAACGTCGTCGTGCGGACCTGGAAGCGTTCCTGGGTAACCGCTACC
CGGCGTCTACTATTCCGCAGATCGCTCGTCGCCTGTACGAACATAACCGTGTTCGCCTGCTGGTAGATGT
GAACTATACTCCGGTTCCGCTACAGCCGCGCATCAGCCCGCTGAACGGTCGTGATCTGGATATGTCCCTG
TCTTGCCTGCGCTCTATGTCCCCGATCCACCAGAAATACATGCAGGACATGGGCGTTGGCGCGACCCTGG
TTTGCTCTCTGATGGTGTCTGGT
