>Addgene plasmid #56219 | mIFP-Endo-14 | depositor partial sequence | sequence record 87119 | insert sequence 2
CTACCCGGCGTCTACTATTCCGCAGATCGCTCGTCGCCTGTACGAACATAACCGTGTTCGCTGCTGTAGA
TGTGAACTATACTCCGGTTCCGCTACAGCCGCGCATCAGCCCGCTGAACGGTCGTGATCTGGATATGTCC
TGTCTGCTGCGCTCTATGTCCCCGATCCACCAGAAATACATGCAGGACATGGGCGTTGGCGCGACCCTGG
TTTGCTCTCTGATGGTGTCTGGTCGTCTGTGGGGTCTGATCGCTTGCCACCACTACGAACCGCGCTTCGT
TCCGTTCCACATTCGCGCTGCTGGCGAAGCGCTGGCGGAAACTTGTGCGATCCGCATCGCGACGCTGGAG
AGCTTTGCACAGTCTCAGTCCAAATCCGGATCAGATCTCGAGCTCAAGCTTGATATCGAATTCCCCATGG
AGCAGAAGCTGATCTCCGAGGAGGACCTGAACCGGAAGAAACTGGTGGTTGTTGGTGATGGAGCCTGTGG
AAAGACATGCTTGCTCATAGTCTTCAGCAAGGACGAGTTCCCAGAGGTGTATGTGCCCACAGTGTTTGAG
AACTATGTGGCAGATATCGAGGTGGATGGAAAGCAGGTAGAGTTGGCTTTGTGGGACACAGCTGGCCAGG
AGGACTACGACCGCCTGCGGCCGCTCTCCTACCCGGACACCGACGTCATTCTCATGTGCTTCTCGGTGGA
CAGCCCGGACTCGCTGGAGAACATCCCCGAGAAGTGGGTCCCCGAGGTGAAGCACTTCTGTCCCAATGTG
CCCATCATCCTGGTGGCCAACAAAAAAGACCTGCGCAGCGACGAGCATGTCCGCACAGAGCTGGCCCGCA
TGAAGCAGGAACCCGTTCGCACGGATGACGGCCGCGCCATGGCCGTGCGCATCCAAGCCTACGACTACCT
CGAGTGCTCTGCCAAGACCAAGGAAGGCGTGCGCGAGGTCTTCGAGACGGCCACGCGCGCCGCGCTGCAG
AAGCGCTACGGCTCCCAGAACGGCTGCATCAACTGCTGCAAGGTGCTATGAGGGCCGCGCCCGTCGCGCC
TGCCCCTGCCGGGGATCCACCGGATCTAGATAACTGATCATAATCAGCCATACCACATGTAGGAGGTGGG
CC
